Addgene plasmid #145576: pGBW-m4046734
Purpose: Bacterial Expression plasmid for SARS-CoV-2 endoRNAse
Depositing lab: Ginkgo Bioworks & Benjie Chen. Depositing organization: Ginkgo Bioworks.
Backbone
  Vector backbone: ori-013 - marker | cmR
  Backbone size w/o insert (bp): 1462
  Vector type: Bacterial Expression
Growth in bacteria
  Bacterial resistance: Chloramphenicol, 25 μg/mL
  Growth temperature: 30°C
  Growth strain: DH5alpha
  Copy number: High Copy
Gene/Insert
  Gene/Insert name: SARS-CoV-2 endoRNAse
  Species: Escherichia coli str. K-12 substr. MG1655; Severe acute respiratory syndrome coronavirus 2
  Insert size (bp): 1037
  Mutation: Escherichia coli recode 1
  Entrez Gene: ORF1ab (a.k.a. GU280_gp01)
  Promoter: Promoter | pT7 ; Operator | lacO ; RBS | T7_rbs ; Start Codon | ATG
  Tag / fusion protein: Cleavable TEV;StrepII (C terminal on backbone)
  Cloning method: Unknown
Resource information
  A portion of this plasmid was derived from a plasmid made by: GinkgoBioworks
Depositor comments: NCBI Reference Sequence: YP_009725310.1
How to cite: pGBW-m4046734 was a gift from Ginkgo Bioworks & Benjie Chen (Addgene plasmid # 145576 ; http://n2t.net/addgene:145576 ; RRID:Addgene_145576)
