[The description below was written by a language model from this plasmid's Addgene catalogue record and pLannotate feature annotations shown in this document.]
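Description:
pGBW-m4046734 is a compact bacterial expression plasmid (about 2.8 kb in the deposited full sequence) for producing the SARS-CoV-2 endoRNAse in Escherichia coli. The minimal backbone carries little beyond a high-copy ColE1/pUC-type origin of replication and a chloramphenicol acetyltransferase (cat) gene driven by its own cat promoter, so the plasmid is maintained and selected with chloramphenicol. A lambda t0 terminator lies downstream of the resistance cassette.

The payload is a roughly 1 kb coding sequence corresponding to the endoribonuclease portion of the viral ORF1ab polyprotein, recoded for E. coli codon usage ("Escherichia coli recode 1"). It sits behind a T7 promoter immediately followed by a lac operator and the efficient ribosome binding site from phage T7 gene 10. Transcription therefore depends on T7 RNA polymerase supplied by the host. It is held in check by lac repressor until relieved by IPTG or lactose. No lacI gene is annotated on the plasmid, so repressor would have to come from the host strain. According to the catalogue entry, the backbone adds a C-terminal StrepII tag preceded by a TEV protease cleavage site, allowing affinity purification and subsequent tag removal; these elements are not separately annotated in the feature table.

The automated annotation identifies the coding region only as a fragment of the SARS-CoV-2 replicase polyprotein, and its accompanying text describes the 2'-O-methyltransferase. That text is generic to the polyprotein entry rather than specific to this fragment, which the depositor designates as the endoRNAse. The construct is suited to recombinant expression and purification of this viral enzyme, although the record states no purpose beyond bacterial expression.
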