Features (pLannotate 1.2.2; 8 found; start..end, strand, type, name):
     20..38      +  promoter       T7 promoter: promoter for bacteriophage T7 RNA polymerase
     39..63      +  protein_bind   lac operator: The lac repressor binds to the lac operator to inhibit transcription in E. coli. This inhibition can be relieved by adding lactose or isopropyl-β-D-thiogalactopyranoside (IPTG). lac repressor encoded by lacI
     78..100     +  RBS            RBS: efficient ribosome binding site from bacteriophage T7 gene 10 (Olins and Rangwala, 1989)
    111..1172    +  CDS            rep (fragment): R1AB_SARS2 - Experimental evidence at protein level: Swiss-Prot protein existence level 1. [2'-O-methyltransferase]: Methyltransferase that mediates mRNA cap 2'-O-ribose methylation to the 5'-cap structure of viral mRNAs. N7-methyl guanosine cap is a prerequisite for binding of nsp16. Therefore plays an essential role in viral mRNAs cap methylation which is essential to evade immune system. From Severe acute respiratory syndrome coronavirus 2 (2019-nCoV) (SARS-CoV-2).
   1310..1898    +  rep_origin     ori: high-copy-number ColE1/pMB1/pBR322/pUC origin of replication
   1906..2003    +  promoter       cat promoter: promoter of the E. coli cat gene encoding chloramphenicol acetyltransferase
   2004..2660    +  CDS            cat: CAT_ECOLX - Experimental evidence at protein level: Swiss-Prot protein existence level 1. This enzyme is an effector of chloramphenicol resistance in bacteria. From Escherichia coli. This protein is used as a marker in many commonly used cloning vectors, such as pACYC184.
   2734..2768    +  terminator     lambda t0 terminator: minimal transcription terminator from phage lambda (Scholtissek and Grosse, 1987)
>Addgene plasmid #145576 | pGBW-m4046734 | depositor full sequence | sequence record 287753 | Full Sequence
GATCTCGATCCCGCGAAATTAATACGACTCACTATAGGGGAATTGTGAGCGGATAACAATTCCCCTCTAG
AAATAATTTTGTTTAACTTTAAGAAGGAGACTCTTCTATGTCCTTAGAAAATGTCGCCTTCAACGTTGTA
AACAAAGGCCACTTTGATGGTCAGCAAGGGGAGGTTCCTGTGTCAATCATTAACAACACTGTATACACAA
AGGTCGACGGCGTTGACGTGGAACTCTTCGAAAATAAAACCACTCTTCCGGTTAACGTTGCATTTGAGCT
ATGGGCGAAACGTAACATCAAACCGGTGCCAGAAGTAAAAATTTTGAACAACCTGGGTGTGGATATCGCT
GCTAATACGGTTATTTGGGACTATAAGAGAGATGCGCCGGCACATATCTCGACCATTGGTGTTTGCAGTA
TGACTGACATCGCTAAAAAACCCACCGAAACCATCTGTGCCCCGCTGACGGTATTCTTCGATGGCCGCGT
CGATGGTCAGGTAGACCTGTTCCGGAACGCACGCAATGGCGTACTGATAACTGAGGGATCTGTGAAGGGC
CTGCAACCGAGCGTTGGTCCGAAACAGGCTAGCCTGAACGGTGTTACCCTGATCGGCGAAGCGGTCAAAA
CTCAGTTTAACTACTATAAGAAAGTGGACGGTGTTGTGCAGCAGCTGCCCGAAACGTACTTCACACAGTC
TCGTAACCTGCAAGAATTTAAACCTCGTTCTCAGATGGAAATCGATTTCCTGGAGCTGGCTATGGACGAG
TTTATCGAACGCTACAAACTAGAAGGCTACGCCTTCGAACACATTGTCTATGGCGACTTCTCCCACAGCC
AGCTGGGTGGACTGCATCTGTTGATAGGTCTTGCGAAACGTTTCAAAGAATCCCCGTTTGAGTTAGAAGA
TTTTATTCCGATGGACTCTACTGTTAAAAATTACTTCATCACCGATGCTCAAACCGGCAGCAGCAAATGC
GTTTGTTCTGTCATCGATCTGCTGCTCGATGACTTCGTGGAAATCATTAAGTCCCAGGATCTGTCTGTTG
TTTCAAAAGTGGTAAAAGTAACTATCGACTATACCGAGATTTCCTTTATGCTGTGGTGCAAGGATGGCCA
CGTTGAAACTTTCTACCCAAAATTGCAGGAGAACCTGTACTTTCAAAGCTGGAGCCATCCGCAGTTTGAA
AAATAACCGGCTTATCGGTCAGTTTCACCTGATTTACGTAAAAACCCGCTTCGGCGGGTTTTTGCTTTTG
GAGGGGCAGAAAGATGAATGACTGTCCACGACGCTATACCCAAAAGAAATTGAGATCCTTTTTTTCTGCG
CGTAATCTGCTGCTTGCAAACAAAAAAACCACCGCTACCAGCGGTGGTTTGTTTGCCGGATCAAGAGCTA
CCAACTCTTTTTCCGAAGGTAACTGGCTTCAGCAGAGCGCAGATACCAAATACTGTTCTTCTAGTGTAGC
CGTAGTTAGGCCACCACTTCAAGAACTCTGTAGCACCGCCTACATACCTCGCTCTGCTAATCCTGTTACC
AGTGGCTGCTGCCAGTGGCGATAAGTCGTGTCTTACCGGGTTGGACTCAAGACGATAGTTACCGGATAAG
GCGCAGCGGTCGGGCTGAACGGGGGGTTCGTGCACACAGCCCAGCTTGGAGCGAACGACCTACACCGAAC
TGAGATACCTACAGCGTGAGCTATGAGAAAGCGCCACGCTTCCCGAAGGGAGAAAGGCGGACAGGTATCC
GGTAAGCGGCAGGGTCGGAACAGGAGAGCGCACGAGGGAGCTTCCAGGGGGAAACGCCTGGTATCTTTAT
AGTCCTGTCGGGTTTCGCCACCTCTGACTTGAGCGTCGATTTTTGTGATGCTCGTCAGGGGGGCGGAGCC
TATGGAAATTGATCGGGCACGTAAGAGGTTCCAACTTTCACCATAATGAAATAAGATCACTACCGGGCGT
ATTTTTTGAGTTATCGAGATTTTCAGGAGCTAAGGAAGCTAAAATGGAGAAAAAAATCACTGGATATACC
ACCGTTGATATATCCCAATGGCATCGTAAAGAACATTTTGAGGCATTTCAGTCAGTTGCTCAATGTACCT
ATAACCAGACCGTTCAGCTGGATATTACGGCCTTTTTAAAGACCGTAAAGAAAAATAAGCACAAGTTTTA
TCCGGCCTTTATTCACATTCTTGCCCGCCTGATGAATGCTCATCCGGAATTTCGTATGGCAATGAAAGAC
GGTGAGCTGGTGATATGGGATAGTGTTCACCCTTGTTACACCGTTTTCCATGAGCAAACTGAAACGTTTT
CATCGCTCTGGAGTGAATACCACGACGATTTCCGGCAGTTTCTACACATATATTCGCAAGATGTGGCGTG
TTACGGTGAAAACCTGGCCTATTTCCCTAAAGGGTTTATTGAGAATATGTTTTTCGTTTCAGCCAATCCC
TGGGTGAGTTTCACCAGTTTTGATTTAAACGTGGCCAATATGGACAACTTCTTCGCCCCCGTTTTCACCA
TGGGCAAATATTATACGCAAGGCGACAAGGTGCTGATGCCGCTGGCGATTCAGGTTCATCATGCCGTTTG
TGATGGCTTCCATGTCGGCAGAATGCTTAATGAATTACAACAGTACTGCGATGAGTGGCAGGGCGGGGCG
TAATTTGATATCGAGCTCGCTTGGACTCCTGTTGATAGATCCAGTAATGACCTCAGAACTCCATCTGGAT
TTGTTCAGAACGCTCGGTTGCCGCCGGGCGTTTTTTATTGGT
